Addgene plasmid #162530: pL0-MjcDOPA5GT
Purpose: Mirabilis jalapa cyclo-DOPA 5-O-glucosyltransferase coding sequence in pICH41308 MoClo Golden Gate level 0 acceptor for CDS1 modules.
Depositing lab: Sam Brockington. Depositing organization: University of Cambridge. Publication: MycoRed: Betalain pigments enable in vivo real-time visualisation of arbuscular mycorrhizal colonisation. Timoneda A, Yunusov T, Quan C, Gavrin A, Brockington SF, Schornack S. PLoS Biol. 2021 Jul 14;19(7):e3001326. doi: 10.1371/journal.pbio.3001326. PubMed 34260583.
Backbone
  Vector backbone: pICH41308
  Backbone manufacturer: 47998 (Sylvestre Marillonnet)
  Backbone size w/o insert (bp): 2248
  Total vector size (bp): 3751
  Vector type: Bacterial Expression ; pUC19-derived
Growth in bacteria
  Bacterial resistance: Spectinomycin, 50 μg/mL
  Growth temperature: 37°C
  Growth strain: DH5alpha
  Copy number: High Copy
Gene/Insert
  Gene/Insert name: cDOPA5GT (alt name: cyclo-DOPA 5-O-glucosyltransferase)
  Species: Mirabilis jalapa
  Insert size (bp): 1503
  GenBank ID: MH836618
  Cloning method: Restriction Enzyme; 5′ cloning site BpiI (destroyed during cloning); 3′ cloning site BpiI (destroyed during cloning)
  Sequencing primers: 5′ MoClo_lv0_F0015: CGTTATCCCCTGATTCTGTGGATAAC; 3′ MoClo_lv0_R0016: GTCTCATGAGCGGATACATATTTGAATG
Terms and licenses: Academic/Nonprofit Terms; Industry Terms: Not Available to Industry
How to cite: pL0-MjcDOPA5GT was a gift from Sam Brockington (Addgene plasmid # 162530 ; http://n2t.net/addgene:162530 ; RRID:Addgene_162530)
