[The description below was written by a language model from this plasmid's Addgene catalogue record and pLannotate feature annotations shown in this document.]
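Description:
pL0-MjcDOPA5GT is a MoClo Golden Gate level 0 part plasmid that carries the coding sequence of cyclo-DOPA 5-O-glucosyltransferase (cDOPA5GT) from Mirabilis jalapa in the pICH41308 acceptor, the pUC19-derived level 0 backbone designated for CDS1 modules. It is catalogued as a bacterial vector, but it functions as a storage and donor plasmid rather than an expression construct. The record lists no promoter or terminator driving the insert, which is consistent with a level 0 CDS part meant to be combined with regulatory modules in later assembly steps. The roughly 1.5 kb insert was introduced through BpiI sites that were destroyed during cloning, as is usual for this type IIS system. The total plasmid size is about 3.75 kb.

The plasmid is propagated in E. coli from a high-copy ColE1/pUC-type origin. Selection is with spectinomycin, conferred by the aadA aminoglycoside adenylyltransferase gene, with a bla-type (AmpR) promoter annotated upstream of it. The automated feature table also picks up short fragments of an integrase, a gentamicin acetyltransferase and lacI. These are probably remnants of the integron-derived resistance cassette and the pUC backbone rather than functional genes. The annotation does not call the cDOPA5GT coding sequence itself, which presumably lies in the unannotated region downstream of the origin.

The enzyme glucosylates cyclo-DOPA in the betalain pigment biosynthetic pathway. The associated publication describes betalain pigments as visible reporters for real-time, in vivo imaging of arbuscular mycorrhizal colonisation of plants. This module therefore most likely serves as a building block for multigene betalain reporter constructs, although the record does not describe those downstream assemblies.
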