Features (pLannotate 1.2.2; 6 found; start..end, strand, type, name):
    126..230     +  promoter       AmpR promoter: bla
    221..301     -  CDS            int (fragment): INT2_ECOLX - Protein inferred from homology: Swiss-Prot protein existence level 3. Putative integrase believed to be involved in the insertion of antibiotic resistance genes into plasmids and transposons. From Escherichia coli.
    389..445     +  CDS            GmR (fragment): gentamycin acetyltransferase; aacC1; confers resistance to gentamycin
    452..1240    +  CDS            aadA: S3AD_ECOLX - Experimental evidence at protein level: Swiss-Prot protein existence level 1. Mediates bacterial resistance to the antibiotics streptomycin and spectinomycin. From Escherichia coli.
   1414..2002    +  rep_origin     ori: high-copy-number ColE1/pMB1/pBR322/pUC origin of replication
   2185..2234    +  CDS            lacI (fragment): lac repressor; lacI; The lac repressor binds to the lac operator to inhibit transcription in E. coli. This inhibition can be relieved by adding lactose or isopropyl-β-D-thiogalactopyranoside (IPTG).
>Addgene plasmid #162530 | pL0-MjcDOPA5GT | addgene full sequence | sequence record 323163 | Addgene NGS Result
GCTTTGAGACCACGAAGTGGCTCTTCAGTGGACGAAAGGGCCTCGTGATACGCCTATTTTTATAGGTTAA
TGTCATGATAATAATGGTTTCTTAGACGTCAGGTGGCACTTTTCGGGGAAATGTGCGCGGAACCCCTATT
TGTTTATTTTTCTAAATACATTCAAATATGTATCCGCTCATGAGACAATAACCCTGATAAATGCTTCAAT
AATATTGAAAAAGGAAGAGTATGCGCTCACGCAACTGGTCCAGAACCTTGACCGAACGCAGCGGTGGTAA
CGGCGCAGTGGCGGTTTTCATGGCTTGTTATGACTGTTTTTTTTTGGGGTACAGTCTATGCCTCGGGCAT
CCAAGCAGCAAGCGCGTTACGCCGTGGGTCGATGTTTGATGTTATGGAGCAGCAACGATGTTACGCAGCA
GGGCAGTCGCCCTAAAACAAAGTTAAACATCATGAGGGAAGCGGTGATCGCCGAAGTATCGACTCAACTA
TCAGAGGTAGTTGGCGTCATCGAGCGCCATCTCGAACCGACGTTGCTGGCCGTACATTTGTACGGCTCCG
CAGTGGATGGCGGCCTGAAGCCACACAGCGATATTGATTTGCTGGTTACGGTGACCGTAAGGCTTGATGA
AACAACGCGGCGAGCTTTGATCAACGACCTTTTGGAAACTTCGGCTTCCCCTGGAGAGAGCGAGATTCTC
CGCGCTGTAGAAGTCACCATTGTTGTGCACGACGACATCATTCCGTGGCGTTATCCAGCTAAGCGCGAAC
TGCAATTTGGAGAATGGCAGCGCAATGACATTCTTGCAGGTATCTTCGAGCCAGCCACGATCGACATTGA
TCTGGCTATCTTGCTGACAAAAGCAAGAGAACATAGCGTTGCCTTGGTAGGTCCAGCGGCGGAGGAACTC
TTTGATCCGGTTCCTGAACAGGATCTATTTGAGGCGCTAAATGAAACCTTAACGCTATGGAACTCGCCGC
CCGACTGGGCTGGCGATGAGCGAAATGTAGTGCTTACGTTGTCCCGCATTTGGTACAGCGCAGTAACCGG
CAAAATCGCGCCGAAGGATGTCGCTGCCGACTGGGCAATGGAGCGCCTGCCGGCCCAGTATCAGCCCGTC
ATACTTGAAGCTAGACAGGCTTATCTTGGACAAGAAGAAGATCGCTTGGCCTCGCGCGCAGATCAGTTGG
AAGAATTTGTCCATTACGTAAAAGGCGAGATCACCAAGGTAGTCGGCAAATAACTGTCAGACCAAGTTTA
CTCATATATACTTTAGATTGATTTAAAACTTCATTTTTAATTTAAAAGGATCTAGGTGAAGATCCTTTTT
GATAATCTCATGACCAAAATCCCTTAACGTGAGTTTTCGTTCCACTGAGCGTCAGACCCCGTAGAAAAGA
TCAAAGGATCTTCTTGAGATCCTTTTTTTCTGCGCGTAATCTGCTGCTTGCAAACAAAAAAACCACCGCT
ACCAGCGGTGGTTTGTTTGCCGGATCAAGAGCTACCAACTCTTTTTCCGAAGGTAACTGGCTTCAGCAGA
GCGCAGATACCAAATACTGTTCTTCTAGTGTAGCCGTAGTTAGGCCACCACTTCAAGAACTCTGTAGCAC
CGCCTACATACCTCGCTCTGCTAATCCTGTTACCAGTGGCTGCTGCCAGTGGCGATAAGTCGTGTCTTAC
CGGGTTGGACTCAAGACGATAGTTACCGGATAAGGCGCAGCGGTCGGGCTGAACGGGGGGTTCGTGCACA
CAGCCCAGCTTGGAGCGAACGACCTACACCGAACTGAGATACCTACAGCGTGAGCTATGAGAAAGCGCCA
CGCTTCCCGAAGGGAGAAAGGCGGACAGGTATCCGGTAAGCGGCAGGGTCGGAACAGGAGAGCGCACGAG
GGAGCTTCCAGGGGGAAACGCCTGGTATCTTTATAGTCCTGTCGGGTTTCGCCACCTCTGACTTGAGCGT
CGATTTTTGTGATGCTCGTCAGGGGGGCGGAGCCTATGGAAAAACGCCAGCAACGCGGCCTTTTTACGGT
TCCTGGCCTTTTGCTGGCCTTTTGCTCACATGTTCTTTCCTGCGTTATCCCCTGATTCTGTGGATAACCG
TATTACCGCCTTTGAGTGAGCTGATACCGCTCGCCGCAGCCGAACGACCGAGCGCAGCGAGTCAGTGAGC
GAGGAAGCGGAAGAGCGCCCAATACGCAAACCGCCTCTCCCCGCGCGTTGGCCGATTCATTAATCACTCT
GTGGTCTCAAATGACCGCCATTAAAATGAACACCAATGGTGAAGGTGAAACACAACATATACTAATGATA
CCTTTCATGGCGCAAGGGCATTTACGTCCTTTCCTTGAGCTTGCTATGTTTCTATATAAACGAAGTCATT
TTATCATTACTCTTCTTACTACCCCGCTCAATGCGGGTTTCCTACGACATCTCCTTCACCACCATAGCTA
TTCTAGCTCGGGGATCAGAATTGTCGAGTTACCTTTCAACTCAACCAATCATGGACTTCCACCTGGCATT
GAAAACACTGATAAACTTACACTCCCACTTGTAGTATCACTTTTTCATTCAACCATTTCTCTTGACCCTC
ACCTTAGAGATTATATTTCCCGCCATTTCTCCCCTGCGCGCCCTCCTCTGTGTGTCATACATGATGTGTT
CCTTGGTTGGGTTGATCAAGTTGCTAAAGACGTGGGCTCAACTGGTGTTGTTTTTACTACGGGTGGCGCG
TATGGTACAAGCGCATATGTGTCCATTTGGAATGATCTGCCTCACCAGAATTACTCTGATGATCAAGAGT
TTCCGCTTCCTGGTTTCCCGGAGAATCATAAATTCCGACGTTCTCAACTTCATCGGTTTCTGAGGTATGC
CGATGGATCAGATGATTGGTCGAAATATTTCCAACCGCAATTGAGGCAATCAATGAAGAGTTTTGGATGG
CTATGTAATTCAGTTGAGGAAATCGAAACACTTGGGTTTAGTATCCTCAGGAACTACACTAAACTACCCA
TTTGGGGTATTGGACCGTTGATAGCTTCACCTGTACAACATTCATCATCTGATAATAACAGTACTGGTGC
CGAGTTTGTTCAATGGTTGAGCTTGAAAGAACCAGATTCTGTATTATACATCTCATTTGGATCACAGAAC
ACAATTTCACCAACCCAGATGATGGAACTAGCAGCCGGTTTGGAGTCAAGTGAGAAGCCGTTTTTGTGGG
TGATTCGAGCACCATTTGGGTTCGATATCAATGAGGAAATGAGGCCAGAATGGCTACCAGAGGGATTCGA
GGAGCGAATGAAGGTGAAAAAACAAGGAAAGTTGGTGTATAAGTTGGGACCACAGTTGGAGATACTTAAC
CATGAGTCAATCGGAGGGTTCTTAACTCATTGTGGGTGGAATTCGATCCTTGAGTCACTTCGAGAAGGTG
TGCCTATGTTAGGGTGGCCATTGGCAGCCGAACAAGCTTATAATTTGAAGTATTTGGAGGACGAAATGGG
GGTTGCAGTCGAGTTAGCGAGGGGATTGGAAGGAGAGATAAGTAAAGAGAAAGTGAAGAGAATTGTGGAG
ATGATTTTAGAGAGAAATGAAGGAAGTAAAGGATGGGAAATGAAAAATAGAGCAGTAGAAATGGGGAAGA
AACTTAAAGACGCTGTCAATGAGGAGAAGGAACTGAAGGGTTCTTCTGTTAAGGCAATAGATGATTTCTT
AGATGCGGTCATGCAAGCTAAGTTGGAACCTTCTCTTCAATAA
